Addgene plasmid #172346: pTwist-FLAG-SRSF3_Truncated_Codon.Optimized
Purpose: Expression of FLAG-tagged, codon-optimized, truncated SRSF3
Depositing lab: Sujatha Jagannathan. Depositing organization: University of Colorado Denver and Anschutz Medical Campus. Publication: Compromised nonsense-mediated RNA decay results in truncated RNA-binding protein production upon DUX4 expression. Campbell AE, Dyle MC, Albanese R, Matheny T, Sudheendran K, Cortazar MA, Forman T, Fu R, Gillen AE, Caruthers MH, Floor SN, Calviello L, Jagannathan S. Cell Rep. 2023 Jun 13;42(6):112642. doi: 10.1016/j.celrep.2023.112642. PubMed 37314931.
Backbone
  Vector backbone: pTwist
  Backbone manufacturer: Twist Bioscience
  Backbone size w/o insert (bp): 4843
  Total vector size (bp): 5245
  Vector type: Mammalian Expression
Growth in bacteria
  Bacterial resistance: Ampicillin, 100 μg/mL
  Growth temperature: 37°C
  Growth strain: DH5alpha
  Copy number: High Copy
Gene/Insert
  Gene/Insert name: serine and arginine rich splicing factor 3 (alt name: SRSF3 (codon-optimized, truncated))
  Species: H. sapiens (human)
  Insert size (bp): 402
  Mutation: codon-optimized, truncated at amino acid 114 with a novel 10 amino acid C-terminal extension
  GenBank ID: NR_036610.2
  Entrez Gene: SRSF3 (a.k.a. SFRS3, SRp20)
  Promoter: EF-1a
  Tag / fusion protein: FLAG (N terminal on insert)
  Cloning method: Restriction Enzyme; 5′ cloning site EcoRI (not destroyed); 3′ cloning site BamHI (not destroyed)
  Sequencing primers: 5′ TCAAGCCTCAGACAGTGGTTC
Terms and licenses: Academic/Nonprofit Terms; Industry Terms: Not Available to Industry
How to cite: pTwist-FLAG-SRSF3_Truncated_Codon.Optimized was a gift from Sujatha Jagannathan (Addgene plasmid # 172346 ; http://n2t.net/addgene:172346 ; RRID:Addgene_172346)
