[The description below was written by a language model from this plasmid's Addgene catalogue record and pLannotate feature annotations shown in this document.]
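Description:
pTwist-FLAG-SRSF3_Truncated_Codon.Optimized is a mammalian expression plasmid built on the Twist Bioscience pTwist backbone, with a total size of about 5.2 kb. It is propagated in E. coli through a high-copy ColE1/pUC-type origin and selected with ampicillin via a β-lactamase (AmpR) gene. The annotation also flags a short additional β-lactamase fragment, which appears to be a partial match rather than a second functional marker.

The payload is a roughly 400 bp codon-optimized human SRSF3 (SRp20) open reading frame, cloned between retained EcoRI and BamHI sites and driven by the strong constitutive EF-1α promoter. The coding sequence is truncated at amino acid 114 and carries a novel 10-residue C-terminal extension, so it encodes a shortened form of this serine/arginine-rich splicing factor. An N-terminal FLAG epitope allows detection or immunoprecipitation. The feature table matches it as a fragment of 3xFLAG, consistent with a single tag copy. The annotated SRSF3 match covers only part of the insert, as expected given the non-native C-terminal tail. Transcripts are terminated by an SV40 polyadenylation signal downstream; the small large T antigen fragment next to it is probably residual SV40 sequence. The expression unit is bracketed by β-globin insulator elements, T7 and rrnG bacterial terminators, and an upstream synthetic poly(A) signal, which together help isolate the cassette from read-through transcription originating in the backbone.

The plasmid is intended for expressing the tagged truncated SRSF3 protein in mammalian cells. According to the associated publication title, it relates to work on truncated RNA-binding proteins produced when nonsense-mediated RNA decay is compromised upon DUX4 expression.
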