Features (pLannotate 1.2.2; 15 found; start..end, strand, type, name):
    170..306     +  terminator     rrnG terminator: transcription terminator from the E. coli ribosomal RNA rrnG operon (Albrechtsen et al., 1991)
    458..529     +  misc_feature   5' β-globin insulator: insulator upstream of the human β-globin locus (Farrell et al., 2002)
    534..580     -  terminator     T7 terminator: transcription terminator for bacteriophage T7 RNA polymerase
    598..646     -  polyA_signal   poly(A) signal: synthetic polyadenylation signal
    683..1861    +  promoter       EF-1α promoter: strong constitutive promoter for human elongation factor EF-1α
   1960..1984    +  CDS            3xFLAG (fragment): three tandem FLAG® epitope tags
   1985..2299    +  CDS            SRSF3 (fragment): SRSF3_HUMAN - Also known as SFRS3, SRP20. Experimental evidence at protein level: Swiss-Prot protein existence level 1. Splicing factor that specifically promotes exon-inclusion during alternative splicing (PubMed:26876937). Interaction with YTHDC1, a RNA-binding protein that recognizes and binds N6-methyladenosine (m6A)-containing RNAs, promotes recruitment of SRSF3 to its mRNA- binding elements adjacent to m6A sites, leading to exon-inclusion during alternative splicing (PubMed:26876937). Also functions as export adapter involved in mRNA nuclear export (PubMed:11336712, PubMed:18364396, PubM
   2425..2546    -  polyA_signal   SV40 poly(A) signal: SV40 polyadenylation signal
   2569..2638    -  CDS            large T antigen (fragment): large T antigen from SV40 (simian virus 40)
   2661..2707    +  terminator     T7 terminator: transcription terminator for bacteriophage T7 RNA polymerase
   2737..2873    +  terminator     rrnG terminator: transcription terminator from the E. coli ribosomal RNA rrnG operon (Albrechtsen et al., 1991)
   2918..2989    +  misc_feature   3' β-globin insulator: insulator downstream of the human β-globin locus (Farrell et al., 2002)
   3215..3803    -  rep_origin     ori: high-copy-number ColE1/pMB1/pBR322/pUC origin of replication
   3975..4039    -  CDS            bla(M) (fragment): β-lactamase lacking the signal sequence; bla(M); allows cytosolic expression of β-lactamase
   4549..157     +  CDS            AmpR (across the origin): β-lactamase; bla; confers resistance to ampicillin, carbenicillin, and related antibiotics
>Addgene plasmid #172346 | pTwist-FLAG-SRSF3_Truncated_Codon.Optimized | addgene full sequence | sequence record 338317 | Addgene NGS Result
CGGTGAGCGTGGGTCTCGCGGTATCATTGCAGCACTGGGGCCAGATGGTAAGCCCTCCCGTATCGTAGTT
ATCTACACGACGGGGAGTCAGGCAACTATGGATGAACGAAATAGACAGATCGCTGAGATAGGTGCCTCAC
TGATTAAGCATTGGTAACCGATTCTAGGTGCATTGGCGCAGAAAAAAATGCCTGATGCGACGCTGCGCGT
CTTATACTCCCACATATGCCAGATTCAGCAACGGATACGGCTTCCCCAACTTGCCCACTTCCATACGTGT
CCTCCTTACCAGAAATTTATCCTTAAGATCCCGAATCGTTTAAACTCGACTCTGGCTCTATCGAATCTCC
GTCGTTTCGAGCTTACGCGAACAGCCGTGGCGCTCATTTGCTCGTCGGGCATCGAATCTCGTCAGCTATC
GTCAGCTTACCTTTTTGGCAGCGATCGCGGCTCCCGACATCTTGGACCATTAGCTCCACAGGTATCTTCT
TCCCTCTAGTGGTCATAACAGCAGCTTCAGCTACCTCTCAATTCAAAAAACCCCTCAAGACCCGTTTAGA
GGCCCCAAGGGGTTATGCTATCAATCGTTGCGTTACACACACAAAAAACCAACACACATCCATCTTCGAT
GGATAGCGATTTTATTATCTAACTGCTGATCGAGTGTAGCCAGATCTCGTGAGGCTCCGGTGCCCGTCAG
TGGGCAGAGCGCACATCGCCCACAGTCCCCGAGAAGTTGGGGGGAGGGGTCGGCAATTGAACCGGTGCCT
AGAGAAGGTGGCGCGGGGTAAACTGGGAAAGTGATGTCGTGTACTGGCTCCGCCTTTTTCCCGAGGGTGG
GGGAGAACCGTATATAAGTGCACTAGTCGCCGTGAACGTTCTTTTTCGCAACGGGTTTGCCGCCAGAACA
CAGGTAAGTGCCGTGTGTGGTTCCCGCGGGCCTGGCCTCTTTACGGGTTATGGCCCTTGCGTGCCTTGAA
TTACTTCCACCTGGCTGCAGTACGTGATTCTTGATCCCGAGCTTCGGGTTGGAAGTGGGTGGGAGAGTTC
GTGGCCTTGCGCTTAAGGAGCCCCTTCGCCTCGTGCTTGAGTTGTGGCCTGGCCTGGGCGCTGGGGCCGC
CGCGTGCGAATCTGGTGGCACCTTCGCGCCTGTCTCGCTGCTTTCGATAAGTCTCTAGCCATTTAAAATT
TTTGATGACCTGCTGCGACGCTTTTTTTCTGGCAAGATAGTCTTGTAAATGCGGGCCAAGATCAGCACAC
TGGTATTTCGGTTTTTGGGGCCGCGGGCGGCGACGGGGCCCGTGCGTCCCAGCGCACATGTTCGGCGAGG
CGGGGCCTGCGAGCGCGGCCACCGAGAATCGGACGGGGGTAGTCTCAAGCTGCCCGGCCTGCTCTGGTGC
CTGGCCTCGCGCCGCCGTGTATCGCCCCGCCCTGGGCGGCAAGGCTGGCCCGGTCGGCACCAGTTGCGTG
AGCGGAAAGATGGCCGCTTCCCGGCCCTGCTGCAGGGAGCACAAAATGGAGGACGCGGCGCTCGGGAGAG
CGGGCGGGTGAGTCACCCACACAAAGGAAAAGGGCCTTTCCGTCCTCAGCCGTCGCTTCATGTGACTCCA
CGGAGTACCGGGCGCCGTCCAGGCACCTCGATTAGTTCTCCAGCTTTTGGAGTACGTCGTCTTTAGGTTG
GGGGGAGGGGTTTTATGCGATGGAGTTTCCCCACACTGAGTGGGTGGAGACTGAAGTTAGGCCAGCTTGG
CACTTGATGTAATTCTCCTTGGAATTTGCCCTTTTTGAGTTTGGATCTTGGTTCATTCTCAAGCCTCAGA
CAGTGGTTCAAAGTTTTTTTCTTCCATTTCAGGTGTCGTGAAAACTACCCCTAAAAGCCAAAAGATCTTT
GTCGATCCTACCATCCACTCGACACACCCGCCAGCGGCCGCTGCCAAGCTTCCGAGCTCTCGAATTCATG
GACTACAAAGATGACGACGATAAAATGCACCGAGACTCCTGCCCGCTGGATTGCAAGGTATATGTAGGGA
ATCTCGGCAATAATGGCAACAAGACGGAACTTGAAAGAGCATTTGGCTATTATGGCCCTCTGCGGAGTGT
ATGGGTTGCCAGAAACCCGCCAGGTTTCGCGTTCGTCGAATTTGAAGACCCACGAGACGCCGCTGACGCG
GTTAGGGAGCTGGACGGGCGCACACTCTGTGGCTGCAGGGTGAGGGTGGAACTCAGCAATGGCGAGAAGA
GGTCCCGAAATCGCGGCCCTCCACCATCCTGGGGGCGCCGACCAAGGGACGATTACCGACGCCGCTCTCC
TCCCCCTCGAAGACGAGTCACTATAATGAGCCTTCTTACAACGCTGTGAGGATCCGCAGGCCTCTGCTAG
CTTGACTGACTGAGATACAGCGTACCTTCAGCTCACAGACATGATAAGATACATTGATGAGTTTGGACAA
ACCACAACTAGAATGCAGTGAAAAAAATGCTTTATTTGTGAAATTTGTGATGCTATTGCTTTATTTGTAA
CCATTATAAGCTGCAATAAACAAGTTAACAACAACAATTGCATTCATTTTATGTTTCAGGTTCAGGGGGA
GGTGTGGGAGGTTTTTTAAAGCAAGTAAAACCTCTACAAATGTGGTATTGGCCCATCTCTATCGGTATCG
TAGCATAACCCCTTGGGGCCTCTAAACGGGTCTTGAGGGGTTTTTTGTGCCCCTCGGGCCGGATTGCTAT
CTACCGGCATTGGCGCAGAAAAAAATGCCTGATGCGACGCTGCGCGTCTTATACTCCCACATATGCCAGA
TTCAGCAACGGATACGGCTTCCCCAACTTGCCCACTTCCATACGTGTCCTCCTTACCAGAAATTTATCCT
TAAGGTCGTCAGCTATCCTGCAGGCGATCTCTCGATTTCGATCAAGACATTCCTTTAATGGTCTTTTCTG
GACACCACTAGGGGTCAGAAGTAGTTCATCAAACTTTCTTCCCTCCCTAATCTCATTGGTTACCTTGGGC
TATCGAAACTTAATTAACCAGTCAAGTCAGCTACTTGGCGAGATCGACTTGTCTGGGTTTCGACTACGCT
CAGAATTGCGTCAGTCAAGTTCGATCTGGTCCTTGCTATTGCACCCGTTCTCCGATTACGAGTTTCATTT
AAATCATGTGAGCAAAAGGCCAGCAAAAGGCCAGGAACCGTAAAAAGGCCGCGTTGCTGGCGTTTTTCCA
TAGGCTCCGCCCCCCTGACGAGCATCACAAAAATCGACGCTCAAGTCAGAGGTGGCGAAACCCGACAGGA
CTATAAAGATACCAGGCGTTTCCCCCTGGAAGCTCCCTCGTGCGCTCTCCTGTTCCGACCCTGCCGCTTA
CCGGATACCTGTCCGCCTTTCTCCCTTCGGGAAGCGTGGCGCTTTCTCATAGCTCACGCTGTAGGTATCT
CAGTTCGGTGTAGGTCGTTCGCTCCAAGCTGGGCTGTGTGCACGAACCCCCCGTTCAGCCCGACCGCTGC
GCCTTATCCGGTAACTATCGTCTTGAGTCCAACCCGGTAAGACACGACTTATCGCCACTGGCAGCAGCCA
CTGGTAACAGGATTAGCAGAGCGAGGTATGTAGGCGGTGCTACAGAGTTCTTGAAGTGGTGGCCTAACTA
CGGCTACACTAGAAGAACAGTATTTGGTATCTGCGCTCTGCTGAAGCCAGTTACCTTCGGAAAAAGAGTT
GGTAGCTCTTGATCCGGCAAACAAACCACCGCTGGTAGCGGTGGTTTTTTTGTTTGCAAGCAGCAGATTA
CGCGCAGAAAAAAAGGATCTCAAGAAGATCCTTTGATCTTTTCTACGGGGTCTGACGCTCAGTGGAACGA
AAACTCACGTTAAGGGATTTTGGTCATGAGATTATCAAAAAGGATCTTCACCTAGATCCTTTTAAATTAA
AAATGAAGTTTTAAATCAATCTAAAGTATATATGAGTAAACTTGGTCTGACAGTTACCAATGCTTAATCA
GTGAGGCACCTATCTCAGCGATCTGTCTATTTCGTTCATCCATAGTTGCATTTAAATTTCCGAACTCTCC
AAGGCCCTCGTCGGAAAATCTTCAAACCTTTCGTCCGATCCATCTTGCAGGCTACCTCTCGAACGAACTA
TCGCAAGTCTCTTGGCCGGCCTTGCGCCTTGGCTATTGCTTGGCAGCGCCTATCGCCAGGTATTACTCCA
ATCCCGAATATCCGAGATCGGGATCACCCGAGAGAAGTTCAACCTACATCCTCAATCCCGATCTATCCGA
GATCCGAGGAATATCGAAATCGGGGCGCGCCTGGTGTACCGAGAACGATCCTCTCAGTGCGAGTCTCGAC
GATCCATATCGTTGCTTGGCAGTCAGCCAGTCGGAATCCAGCTTGGGACCCAGGAAGTCCAATCGTCAGA
TATTGTACTCAAGCCTGGTCACGGCAGCGTACCGATCTGTTTAAACCTAGATATTGATAGTCTGATCGGT
CAACGTATAATCGAGTCCTAGCTTTTGCAAACATCTATCAAGAGACAGGATCAGCAGGAGGCTTTCGCAT
GAGTATTCAACATTTCCGTGTCGCCCTTATTCCCTTTTTTGCGGCATTTTGCCTTCCTGTTTTTGCTCAC
CCAGAAACGCTGGTGAAAGTAAAAGATGCTGAAGATCAGTTGGGTGCGCGAGTGGGTTACATCGAACTGG
ATCTCAACAGCGGTAAGATCCTTGAGAGTTTTCGCCCCGAAGAACGCTTTCCAATGATGAGCACTTTTAA
AGTTCTGCTATGTGGCGCGGTATTATCCCGTATTGACGCCGGGCAAGAGCAACTCGGTCGCCGCATACAC
TATTCTCAGAATGACTTGGTTGAGTATTCACCAGTCACAGAAAAGCATCTTACGGATGGCATGACAGTAA
GAGAATTATGCAGTGCTGCCATAACCATGAGTGATAACACTGCGGCCAACTTACTTCTGACAACGATTGG
AGGACCGAAGGAGCTAACCGCTTTTTTGCACAACATGGGGGATCATGTAACTCGCCTTGATCGTTGGGAA
CCGGAGCTGAATGAAGCCATACCAAACGACGAGCGTGACACCACGATGCCTGTAGCAATGGCAACAACCT
TGCGTAAACTATTAACTGGCGAACTACTTACTCTAGCTTCCCGGCAACAGTTGATAGACTGGATGGAGGC
GGATAAAGTTGCAGGACCACTTCTGCGCTCGGCCCTTCCGGCTGGCTGGTTTATTGCTGATAAATCTGGA
GC
